Addgene plasmid #196497: ND4-FusXTBE-Right TALE
Purpose: Expresses Right-side TALE-DddAtox Nterm half ND4-FusXTBE in mammalian cells
Depositing lab: Stephen Ekker. Depositing organization: Mayo Foundation for Medical Education and Research. Publication: The FusX TALE Base Editor (FusXTBE) for Rapid Mitochondrial DNA Programming of Human Cells In Vitro and Zebrafish Disease Models In Vivo. Sabharwal A, Kar B, Restrepo-Castillo S, Holmberg SR, Mathew ND, Kendall BL, Cotter RP, WareJoncas Z, Seiler C, Nakamaru-Ogiso E, Clark KJ, Ekker SC. CRISPR J. 2021 Dec;4(6):799-821. doi: 10.1089/crispr.2021.0061. Epub 2021 Nov 30. PubMed 34847747.
Backbone
  Vector backbone: pKmCAGS
  Vector type: Mammalian Expression
Growth in bacteria
  Bacterial resistance: Kanamycin, 50 μg/mL
  Growth temperature: 37°C
  Growth strain: DH5alpha
  Copy number: High Copy
Gene/Insert
  Gene/Insert name: COX8A MTS-ND4 right TALE-G1397 DddA-C-UGI-ATP5B 3'UTR
  Species: Burkholderia cenocepacia
  Cloning method: Restriction Enzyme; 5′ cloning site Unknown (unknown if destroyed)
Terms and licenses: Academic/Nonprofit Terms; Industry Terms: Not Available to Industry
How to cite: ND4-FusXTBE-Right TALE was a gift from Stephen Ekker (Addgene plasmid # 196497 ; http://n2t.net/addgene:196497 ; RRID:Addgene_196497)
