[The description below was written by a language model from this plasmid's Addgene catalogue record and pLannotate feature annotations shown in this document.]
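Description:
ND4-FusXTBE-Right TALE is a mammalian expression plasmid built on the pKmCAGS backbone that encodes the right-hand arm of a two-part mitochondrial base editor (FusX TALE Base Editor) directed at the mitochondrial ND4 gene. It is maintained in E. coli at high copy through a ColE1/pUC-type origin and selected with kanamycin via an aph(3')-Ia KanR gene. Expression is driven by a CAG-type promoter, annotated here as the CMV immediate-early enhancer, the chicken β-actin promoter and chimeric β-actin/rabbit β-globin intron sequence. SV40 polyadenylation signals are annotated downstream of the insert, on the opposite strand. T7 and T3 phage promoters flank the cassette.

The open reading frame begins with the COX8A mitochondrial targeting sequence, which imports the protein into the mitochondrial matrix. It is followed by a TALE DNA-binding domain, detected as Xanthomonas avrXa10/avrBs3-like N- and C-terminal segments flanking an unannotated stretch that presumably holds the ND4-specific repeat array. Fused to this is one half of the DddA double-stranded DNA cytidine deaminase toxin domain from Burkholderia cenocepacia, split at G1397, then a uracil glycosylase inhibitor (UGI) that protects the deaminated base from excision repair. The insert name also lists an ATP5B 3'UTR, which is not separately annotated. The record is inconsistent about which half is present: the purpose field says N-terminal, while the insert name says DddA-C.

Neither split half is active alone. Co-expression with the matching left-side TALE plasmid brings both halves together at adjacent ND4 sites, reconstituting deaminase activity for targeted C-to-T editing of mitochondrial DNA. The associated work applied this system to human cells and zebrafish disease models.
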