Features (pLannotate 1.2.2; 19 found; start..end, strand, type, name):
    241..259     -  promoter       T7 promoter: promoter for bacteriophage T7 RNA polymerase
    345..648     +  enhancer       CMV enhancer: human cytomegalovirus immediate early enhancer
    650..925     +  promoter       chicken β-actin promoter: No description available
    926..1061    +  intron         hybrid intron (fragment): hybrid between chicken β-actin (CBA) and minute virus of mice (MMV) introns (Gray et al., 2011)
   1133..1173    +  intron         β-globin intron (fragment): intron from rabbit β-globin gene
   1171..1227    +  CDS            HBB (fragment): HBB_LEPEU - Experimental evidence at protein level: Swiss-Prot protein existence level 1. Involved in oxygen transport from the lung to the various peripheral tissues. From Lepus europaeus (European hare).
   1267..1350    +  CDS            COX8A (fragment): COX8A_HUMAN - Also known as COX8, COX8L. Experimental evidence at protein level: Swiss-Prot protein existence level 1. Component of the cytochrome c oxidase, the last enzyme in the mitochondrial electron transport chain which drives oxidative phosphorylation. The respiratory chain contains 3 multisubunit complexes succinate dehydrogenase (complex II, CII), ubiquinol- cytochrome c oxidoreductase (cytochrome b-c1 complex, complex III, CIII) and cytochrome c oxidase (complex IV, CIV), that cooperate to transfer electrons derived from NADH and succinate to molecular oxygen, creating an electrochem
   1351..1860    +  CDS            avrXa10 (fragment): AVX10_XANOO - Experimental evidence at protein level: Swiss-Prot protein existence level 1. Avirulence protein. Induces the hypersensitive response (HR)in rice plants carrying the resistance gene Xa10. Activity depends on the presence of the core repeat domains; replacement with repeat domains from other proteins (AvrBs3 of X.euvesicatoria (AC P14727) or AvrXa7 of this organism) does not elicit the HR. Probably acts as a transcription factor in its host plant (rice) to induce plant resistance or disease. From Xanthomonas oryzae pv. oryzae.
   3247..3435    +  CDS            avrBs3 (fragment): AVRB3_XANEU - Experimental evidence at protein level: Swiss-Prot protein existence level 1. Avirulence protein. Acts as a transcription factor in C.annuum plants. In susceptible plants lacking the Bs3 resistance gene induces expression of a number of genes, including genes homologous to a family of auxin-induced genes, alpha-expansin genes, pectate lyase, anthocyanidin glucoside rhamnosyl transferase and at least one transcription factor, UPA20. Their expression leads to plant hypertrophy in mesophyll cells, probably mainly mediated by UPA20 (PubMed:17962565). In resistant plants induces the h
   3442..3768    +  CDS            dddA (fragment): DDDA_BURC1 - Experimental evidence at protein level: Swiss-Prot protein existence level 1. Toxic component of a toxin-immunity protein module, which functions as a cellular contact-dependent growth inhibition (CDI) system. CDI modules allow bacteria to communicate with and inhibit the growth of closely related neighboring bacteria in a contact-dependent fashion. Bacteria that have this module inhibit or kill bacteria without it, giving them a growth advantage. Probably specifically inhibited by cognate immunity protein DddI (Probable). The C-terminal 163 residue fragment has double-stranded DN
   3778..4026    +  CDS            UGI: UNGI_BPPB2 - Experimental evidence at protein level: Swiss-Prot protein existence level 1. This protein binds specifically and reversibly to the host uracil-DNA glycosylase, preventing removal of uracil residues from PBS2 DNA by the host uracil-excision repair system. From Bacillus phage PBS2 (Bacteriophage PBS2).
   4219..4300    -  polyA_signal   SV40 poly(A) signal: SV40 polyadenylation signal
   4323..4390    -  CDS            large T antigen (fragment): large T antigen from SV40 (simian virus 40)
   4424..4505    -  polyA_signal   SV40 poly(A) signal: SV40 polyadenylation signal
   4528..4595    -  CDS            large T antigen (fragment): large T antigen from SV40 (simian virus 40)
   4600..4669    +  CDS            lacZα (fragment): LacZα fragment of β-galactosidase; lacZ fragment
   4693..4711    +  promoter       T3 promoter: promoter for bacteriophage T3 RNA polymerase
   5106..5694    -  rep_origin     ori: high-copy-number ColE1/pMB1/pBR322/pUC origin of replication
   5837..6646    -  CDS            KanR: aminoglycoside phosphotransferase; aph(3')-Ia; confers resistance to kanamycin in bacteria or G418 (Geneticin®) in eukaryotes
>Addgene plasmid #196497 | ND4-FusXTBE-Right TALE | addgene full sequence | sequence record 385975 | Addgene NGS Result
CACGATGCAGCTGGCTCCCAGAGGTGTAAAGTACTTGAGTAATTTTACTTGATTACTGTACTTAAGTATT
ATTTTTGGGGATTTTTACTTTACTTGAGTACAATTAAAAATCAATACTTTTACTTTTACTTAATTACATT
TTTTTAGAAAAAAAAGTACTTTTTACTCCTTACAATTTTATTTACAGTCAAAAAGTACTTATTTTTTGGA
GATCACTTCATTCTATTTTCCCTTGGTCTCCCTATAGTGAGTCGTATTAGATCCCGGGATTACTAGTTTA
AACCTAGTTATTAATAGTAATCAATTACGGGGTCATTAGTTCATAGCCCATATATGGAGTTCCGCGTTAC
ATAACTTACGGTAAATGGCCCGCCTGGCTGACCGCCCAACGACCCCCGCCCATTGACGTCAATAATGACG
TATGTTCCCATAGTAACGCCAATAGGGACTTTCCATTGACGTCAATGGGTGGAGTATTTACGGTAAACTG
CCCACTTGGCAGTACATCAAGTGTATCATATGCCAAGTACGCCCCCTATTGACGTCAATGACGGTAAATG
GCCCGCCTGGCATTATGCCCAGTACATGACCTTATGGGACTTTCCTACTTGGCAGTACATCTACGTATTA
GTCATCGCTATTACCATGGTCGAGGTGAGCCCCACGTTCTGCTTCACTCTCCCCATCTCCCCCCCCTCCC
CACCCCCAATTTTGTATTTATTTATTTTTTAATTATTTTGTGCAGCGATGGGGGCGGGGGGGGGGGGGGC
GCGCGCCAGGCGGGGCGGGGCGGGGCGAGGGGCGGGGCGGGGCGAGGCGGAGAGGTGCGGCGGCAGCCAA
TCAGAGCGGCGCGCTCCGAAAGTTTCCTTTTATGGCGAGGCGGCGGCGGCGGCGGCCCTATAAAAAGCGA
AGCGCGCGGCGGGCGGGAGTCGCTGCGCGCTGCCTTCGCCCCGTGCCCCGCTCCGCCGCCGCCTCGCGCC
GCCCGCCCCGGCTCTGACTGACCGCGTTACTCCCACAGGTGAGCGGGCGGGACGGCCCTTCTCCTCCGGG
CTGTAATTAGCGCTTGGTTTAATGACGGCTTGTTTCTTTTCTGTGGCTGCGTGAAAGCCTTGAGGGGCTC
CGGGAGCTAGAGCCTCTGCTAACCATGTTCATGCCTTCTTCTTTTTCCTACAGCTCCTGGGCAACGTGCT
GGTTATTGTGCTGTCTCATCATTTTGGCAAAGAATTTTAAGCTAGGATCTAACTCGAGAGATCTAGCACC
ATGGCCTCCGTTCTGACCCCGCTGCTGCTGCGTGGCCTGACCGGCTCCGCTCGTCGTCTGCCAGTTCCGC
GTGCGAAAATCCATTCCCTGGTGGATCTACGCACGCTCGGCTACAGTCAGCAGCAGCAAGAGAAGATCAA
ACCGAAGGTGCGTTCGACAGTGGCGCAGCACCACGAGGCACTGGTGGGCCATGGGTTTACACACGCGCAC
ATCGTTGCGCTCAGCCAACACCCGGCAGCGTTAGGGACCGTCGCTGTCACGTATCAGCACATAATCACGG
CGTTGCCAGAGGCGACACACGAAGACATCGTTGGCGTCGGCAAACAGTGGTCCGGCGCACGCGCCCTGGA
GGCCTTGCTCACGGATGCGGGGGAGTTGAGAGGTCCGCCGTTACAGTTGGACACAGGCCAACTTGTGAAG
ATTGCAAAACGTGGCGGCGTGACCGCAATGGAGGCAGTGCATGCATCGCGCAATGCACTGACGGGTGCCC
CCCTGAACCTGACCCCGGACCAAGTGGTGGCTATCGCCAGCAACAATGGCGGCAAGCAAGCGCTCGAAAC
GGTGCAGCGGCTGTTGCCGGTGCTGTGCCAGGACCATGGCCTGACCCCGGACCAAGTGGTGGCTATCGCC
AGCAACGGTGGCGGCAAGCAAGCGCTCGAAACGGTGCAGCGGCTGTTGCCGGTGCTGTGCCAGGACCATG
GCCTGACCCCGGACCAAGTGGTGGCTATCGCCAGCAACATTGGCGGCAAGCAAGCGCTCGAAACGGTGCA
GCGGCTGTTGCCGGTGCTGTGCCAGGACCATGGCCTGACCCCGGACCAAGTGGTGGCTATCGCCAGCAAC
ATTGGCGGCAAGCAAGCGCTCGAAACGGTGCAGCGGCTGTTGCCGGTGCTGTGCCAGGACCATGGCCTGA
CCCCGGACCAAGTGGTGGCTATCGCCAGCAACAATGGCGGCAAGCAAGCGCTCGAAACGGTGCAGCGGCT
GTTGCCGGTGCTGTGCCAGGACCATGGCCTGACCCCGGACCAAGTGGTGGCTATCGCCAGCAACGGTGGC
GGCAAGCAAGCGCTCGAAACGGTGCAGCGGCTGTTGCCGGTGCTGTGCCAGGACCATGGCCTGACCCCGG
ACCAAGTGGTGGCTATCGCCAGCAACATTGGCGGCAAGCAAGCGCTCGAAACGGTGCAGCGGCTGTTGCC
GGTGCTGTGCCAGGACCATGGCCTCACACCCGATCAGGTCGTGGCTATCGCCAGCAACAATGGCGGCAAG
CAAGCGCTCGAAACGGTGCAGCGGCTGTTGCCGGTGCTGTGCCAGGACCATGGCCTGACCCCGGACCAAG
TGGTGGCTATCGCCAGCAACAATGGCGGCAAGCAAGCGCTCGAAACGGTGCAGCGGCTGTTGCCGGTGCT
GTGCCAGGACCATGGCCTGACCCCGGACCAAGTGGTGGCTATCGCCAGCAACATTGGCGGCAAGCAAGCG
CTCGAAACGGTGCAGCGGCTGTTGCCGGTGCTGTGCCAGGACCATGGCCTGACCCCGGACCAAGTGGTGG
CTATCGCCAGCAACAATGGCGGCAAGCAAGCGCTCGAAACGGTGCAGCGGCTGTTGCCGGTGCTGTGCCA
GGACCATGGCCTGACCCCGGACCAAGTGGTGGCTATCGCCAGCAACATTGGCGGCAAGCAAGCGCTCGAA
ACGGTGCAGCGGCTGTTGCCGGTGCTGTGCCAGGACCATGGCCTGACCCCGGACCAAGTGGTGGCTATCG
CCAGCAACAATGGCGGCAAGCAAGCGCTCGAAACGGTGCAGCGGCTGTTGCCGGTGCTGTGCCAGGACCA
TGGCCTGACCCCGGACCAAGTGGTGGCTATCGCCAGCAACGGTGGCGGCAAGCAAGCGCTCGAAACGGTG
CAGCGGCTGTTGCCGGTGCTGTGCCAGGACCATGGCCTGACCCCGGACCAAGTGGTGGCTATCGCCAGCA
ACAATGGCGGCAAGCAAGCGCTCGAAAGCATTGTGGCCCAGCTGAGCCGGCCTGATCCGGCGTTGGCCGC
GTTGACCAACGACCACCTCGTCGCCTTGGCCTGCCTCGGCGGACGTCCTGCCATGGATGCAGTGAAAAAG
GGATTGCCGCACGCGCCGGAATTGATCAGAAGAGTCAATCGCCGTATTGGCGAACGCACGTCCCATCGCG
TTGCCTCTAGAGGCAGCTACGCCCTGGGTCCGTATCAGATTAGCGCCCCGCAGCTGCCAGCTTACAATGG
TCAGACCGTGGGTACCTTCTACTATGTGAACGACGCGGGCGGTCTGGAGAGCAAGGTGTTTAGCAGCGGC
GGTCCAACCCCGTACCCAAACTATGCCAATGCCGGTCATGTGGAGGGTCAGAGCGCCCTGTTCATGCGTG
ATAACGGCATCAGCGAGGGTCTGGTGTTCCACAACAACCCGGAAGGCACCTGCGGTTTTTGCGTGAACAT
GACCGAGACCCTGCTGCCGGAAAACGCGAAAATGACCGTGGTGCCGCCGGAAGGTTCTGGCGGATCCACT
AATCTGAGCGACATCATTGAGAAGGAGACTGGGAAACAGCTGGTCATTCAGGAGTCCATCCTGATGCTGC
CTGAGGAGGTGGAGGAAGTGATCGGCAACAAGCCAGAGTCTGACATCCTGGTGCACACCGCCTACGACGA
GTCCACAGATGAGAATGTGATGCTGCTGACCTCTGACGCCCCCGAGTATAAGCCTTGGGCCCTGGTCATC
CAGGATTCTAACGGCGAGAATAAGATCAAGATGCTGTGATAAGGGGTCTTTGTCCTCTGTACTGTCTCTC
TCCTTGCCCCTAACCCAAAAAGCTTCATTTTTCTGTGTAGGCTGCACAAGAGCCTTGATTGAAGATATAT
TCTTTCTGAACAGTATTTAAGGTTTCCAATAAAATGTACACCCCTCAGAAGAATTCATTGATGAGTTTGG
ACAAACCACAACTAGAATGCAGTGAAAAAAATGCTTTATTTGTGAAATTTGTGATGCTATTGCTTTATTT
GTAACCATTATAAGCTGCAATAAACAAGTTAACAACAACAATTGCATTCATTTTATGTTTCAGGTTCAGG
GGGAGGTGTGGGAGGTTTTTTAAAGCAAGTAAAACCTCTACAAATGTGGTCATTGATGAGTTTGGACAAA
CCACAACTAGAATGCAGTGAAAAAAATGCTTTATTTGTGAAATTTGTGATGCTATTGCTTTATTTGTAAC
CATTATAAGCTGCAATAAACAAGTTAACAACAACAATTGCATTCATTTTATGTTTCAGGTTCAGGGGGAG
GTGTGGGAGGTTTTTTAAAGCAAGTAAAACCTCTACAAATGTGGTCATTCAGCTGGCGTAATAGCGAAGA
GGCCCGCACCGATCGCCCTTCCCAACAGTTGCGCAGCCTGAATGGCGAATGGAAATTGTAAGCGTTGATA
TCAATTAACCCTCACTAAAGGGAGACCACTCTAGTTTTCTTTCTTGCTTTTACTTTTACTTCCTTAATAC
TCAAGTACAATTTTAATGGAGTACTTTTTTACTTTTACTCAAGTAAGATTCTAGCCAGATACTTTTACTT
TTAATTGAGTAAAATTTTCCCTAAGTACTTGTACTTTCACTTGAGTAAAATTTTTGAGTACTTTTTACAC
CTCTGCTCGGTACCATTTAAATCTGTTCCGCTTCCTCGCTCACTGACTCGCTGCGCTCGGTCGTTCGGCT
GCGGCGAGCGGTATCAGCTCACTCAAAGGCGGTAATACGGTTATCCACAGAATCAGGGGATAACGCAGGA
AAGAACATGTGAGCAAAAGGCCAGCAAAAGGCCAGGAACCGTAAAAAGGCCGCGTTGCTGGCGTTTTTCC
ATAGGCTCCGCCCCCCTGACGAGCATCACAAAAATCGACGCTCAAGTCAGAGGTGGCGAAACCCGACAGG
ACTATAAAGATACCAGGCGTTTCCCCCTGGAAGCTCCCTCGTGCGCTCTCCTGTTCCGACCCTGCCGCTT
ACCGGATACCTGTCCGCCTTTCTCCCTTCGGGAACCGTGGCGCTTTCTCATAGCTCACGCTGTAGGTATC
TCAGTTCGGTGTAGGTCGTTCGCTCCAAGCTGGGCTGTGTGCACGAACCCCCCGTTCAGCCCGACCGCTG
CGCCTTATCCGGTAACTATCGTCTTGAGTCCAACCCGGTAAGACACGACTTATCGCCACTGGCAGCAGCC
ACTGGTAACAGGATTAGCAGAGCGAGGTATGTAGGCGGTGCTACAGAGTTCTTGAAGTGGTGGCCTAACT
ACGGCTACACTAGAAGAACAGTATTTGGTATCTGCGCTCTGCTGAAGCCAGTTACCTTCGGAAAAAGAGT
TGGTAGCTCTTGATCCGGCAAACAAACCACCGCTGGTAGCGGTGGTTTTTTTGTTTGCAAGCAGCAGATT
ACGCGCAGAAAAAAAGGATCTCAAGAAGATCCTTTGATCTTTTCTACGGGGTCTGACGCTCAGTGGAACG
AAAACTCACGTTAAGGGATTTTGGTCATGAGATTATCAAAAAGGATCTTCACCTAGATCCTTTTTGCCAG
TGTTACAACCAATTAACCAATTCTGATTAGAAAAACTCATCGAGCATCAAATGAAACTGCAATTTATTCA
TATCAGGATTATCAATACCATATTTTTGAAAAAGCCGTTTCTGTAATGAAGGAGAAAACTCACCGAGGCA
GTTCCATAGGATGGCAAGATCCTGGTATCGGTCTGCGATTCCGACTCGTCCAACATCAATACAACCTATT
AATTTCCCCTCGTCAAAAATAAGGTTATCAAGTGAGAAATCACCATGAGTGACGACTGAATCCGGTGAGA
ATGGCAAAAGTTTATGCATTTCTTTCCAGACTTGTTCAACAGGCCAGCCATTACGCTCGTCATCAAAATC
ACTCGCATCAACCAAACCGTTATTCATTCGTGATTGCGCCTGAGCAAGACGAAATACGCGATCGCTGTTA
AAAGGACAATTACAAACAGGAATCGAATGCAACCGGCGCAGGAACACTGCCAGCGCATCAACAATATTTT
CACCTGAATCAGGATATTCTTCTAATACCTGGAATGCTGTTTTTCCGGGGATCGCAGTGGTGAGTAACCA
TGCATCATCAGGAGTACGGATAAAATGCTTGATGGTCGGAAGAGGCATAAATTCCGTCAGCCAGTTTAGT
CTGACCATCTCATCTGTAACATCATTGGCAACGCTACCTTTGCCATGTTTCAGAAACAACTCTGGCGCAT
CGGGCTTCCCATACAAGCGATAGATTGTCGCACCTGATTGCCCGACATTATCGCGAGCCCATTTATACCC
ATATAAATCAGCATCCATGTTGGAATTTAATCGCGGCCTCGACGTTTCCCGTTGAATATGGCTCATAACA
CCCCTTGTATTACTGTTTATGTAAGCAGACAGTTTTATTGTT
